>Addgene plasmid #111042 | mTalin2_R9 | addgene full sequence | sequence record 212957 | Addgene NGS Result
GGCCACGATGCGTCCGGCGTAGAGGATCGAGATCTCGATCCCGCGAAATTAATACGACTCACTATAGGGG
AATTGTGAGCGGATAACAATTCCCCTCTAGAAATAATTTTGTTTAACTTTAAGAAGGAGATATACATATG
CATCATCACCATCACCATGGTAAGCCTATCCCTAACCCTCTCCTCGGTCTCGATTCTACGGAAAACCTGT
ATTTTCAGGGAATTGATCCCTTCACCCCGGGTCAGCGTGAATGTGATTATAGCATTGATGGTATTAATCG
CTGCATCCGCGATATTGAACAGGCAAGCCTGGCAGCAGTTAGCCAGAGCCTGGCAACCCGTGATGATATT
AGCGTTGAAGCACTGCAAGAACAGCTGACCAGCGTTGTTCAAGAAATTGGTCATCTGATTGATCCGATTG
CAACCGCAGCACGTGGTGAAGCAGCACAGCTGGGTCATAAAGTTACCCAGCTGGCAAGCTATTTTGAACC
GCTGATTCTGGCAGCCGTTGGTGTTGCAAGCAAAATGCTGGATCATCAGCAGCAGATGACCGTTCTGGAT
CAGACCAAAACCCTGGCAGAAAGCGCACTGCAGATGCTGTATGCAGCAAAAGAAGGTGGCGGTAATCCGA
AAGCACATCATACCCATGATGCAATTACCGAGGCAGCCCAGCTGATGAAAGAAGCAGTTGACGATATTAT
GGTGACCCTGAATGAAGCCGCAAGCGAAGTTGGTTAAAAGGGCGAGCTCAGATCCGGCTGCTAACAAAGC
CCGAAAGGAAGCTGAGTTGGCTGCTGCCACCGCTGAGCAATAACTAGCATAACCCCTTGGGGCCTCTAAA
CGGGTCTTGAGGGGTTTTTTGCTGAAAGGAGGAACTATATCCGGATATCCCGCAAGAGGCCCGGCAGTAC
CGGCATAACCAAGCCTATGCCTACAGCATCCAGGGTGACGGTGCCGAGGATGACGATGAGCGCATTGTTA
GATTTCATACACGGTGCCTGACTGCGTTAGCAATTTAACTGTGATAAACTACCGCATTAAAGCTAGCTTA
TCGATGATAAGCTGTCAAACATGAGAATTAATTCTTGAAGACGAAAGGGCCTCGTGATACGCCTATTTTT
ATAGGTTAATGTCATGATAATAATGGTTTCTTAGACGTCAGGTGGCACTTTTCGGGGAAATGTGCGCGGA
ACCCCTATTTGTTTATTTTTCTAAATACATTCAAATATGTATCCGCTCATGAGACAATAACCCTGATAAA
TGCTTCAATAATATTGAAAAAGGAAGAGTATGAGTATTCAACATTTCCGTGTCGCCCTTATTCCCTTTTT
TGCGGCATTTTGCCTTCCTGTTTTTGCTCACCCAGAAACGCTGGTGAAAGTAAAAGATGCTGAAGATCAG
TTGGGTGCACGAGTGGGTTACATCGAACTGGATCTCAACAGCGGTAAGATCCTTGAGAGTTTTCGCCCCG
AAGAACGTTTTCCAATGATGAGCACTTTTAAAGTTCTGCTATGTGGCGCGGTATTATCCCGTGTTGACGC
CGGGCAAGAGCAACTCGGTCGCCGCATACACTATTCTCAGAATGACTTGGTTGAGTACTCACCAGTCACA
GAAAAGCATCTTACGGATGGCATGACAGTAAGAGAATTATGCAGTGCTGCCATAACCATGAGTGATAACA
CTGCGGCCAACTTACTTCTGACAACGATCGGAGGACCGAAGGAGCTAACCGCTTTTTTGCACAACATGGG
GGATCATGTAACTCGCCTTGATCGTTGGGAACCGGAGCTGAATGAAGCCATACCAAACGACGAGCGTGAC
ACCACGATGCCTGCAGCAATGGCAACAACGTTGCGCAAACTATTAACTGGCGAACTACTTACTCTAGCTT
CCCGGCAACAATTAATAGACTGGATGGAGGCGGATAAAGTTGCAGGACCACTTCTGCGCTCGGCCCTTCC
GGCTGGCTGGTTTATTGCTGATAAATCTGGAGCCGGTGAGCGTGGGTCTCGCGGTATCATTGCAGCACTG
GGGCCAGATGGTAAGCCCTCCCGTATCGTAGTTATCTACACGACGGGGAGTCAGGCAACTATGGATGAAC
GAAATAGACAGATCGCTGAGATAGGTGCCTCACTGATTAAGCATTGGTAACTGTCAGACCAAGTTTACTC
ATATATACTTTAGATTGATTTAAAACTTCATTTTTAATTTAAAAGGATCTAGGTGAAGATCCTTTTTGAT
AATCTCATGACCAAAATCCCTTAACGTGAGTTTTCGTTCCACTGAGCGTCAGACCCCGTAGAAAAGATCA
AAGGATCTTCTTGAGATCCTTTTTTTCTGCGCGTAATCTGCTGCTTGCAAACAAAAAAACCACCGCTACC
AGCGGTGGTTTGTTTGCCGGATCAAGAGCTACCAACTCTTTTTCCGAAGGTAACTGGCTTCAGCAGAGCG
CAGATACCAAATACTGTCCTTCTAGTGTAGCCGTAGTTAGGCCACCACTTCAAGAACTCTGTAGCACCGC
CTACATACCTCGCTCTGCTAATCCTGTTACCAGTGGCTGCTGCCAGTGGCGATAAGTCGTGTCTTACCGG
GTTGGACTCAAGACGATAGTTACCGGATAAGGCGCAGCGGTCGGGCTGAACGGGGGGTTCGTGCACACAG
CCCAGCTTGGAGCGAACGACCTACACCGAACTGAGATACCTACAGCGTGAGCTATGAGAAAGCGCCACGC
TTCCCGAAGGGAGAAAGGCGGACAGGTATCCGGTAAGCGGCAGGGTCGGAACAGGAGAGCGCACGAGGGA
GCTTCCAGGGGGAAACGCCTGGTATCTTTATAGTCCTGTCGGGTTTCGCCACCTCTGACTTGAGCGTCGA
TTTTTGTGATGCTCGTCAGGGGGGCGGAGCCTATGGAAAAACGCCAGCAACGCGGCCTTTTTACGGTTCC
TGGCCTTTTGCTGGCCTTTTGCTCACATGTTCTTTCCTGCGTTATCCCCTGATTCTGTGGATAACCGTAT
TACCGCCTTTGAGTGAGCTGATACCGCTCGCCGCAGCCGAACGACCGAGCGCAGCGAGTCAGTGAGCGAG
GAAGCGGAAGAGCGCCTGATGCGGTATTTTCTCCTTACGCATCTGTGCGGTATTTCACACCGCAATGGTG
CACTCTCAGTACAATCTGCTCTGATGCCGCATAGTTAAGCCAGTATACACTCCGCTATCGCTACGTGACT
GGGTCATGGCTGCGCCCCGACACCCGCCAACACCCGCTGACGCGCCCTGACGGGCTTGTCTGCTCCCGGC
ATCCGCTTACAGACAAGCTGTGACCGTCTCCGGGAGCTGCATGTGTCAGAGGTTTTCACCGTCATCACCG
AAACGCGCGAGGCAGCTGCGGTAAAGCTCATCAGCGTGGTCGTGAAGCGATTCACAGATGTCTGCCTGTT
CATCCGCGTCCAGCTCGTTGAGTTTCTCCAGAAGCGTTAATGTCTGGCTTCTGATAAAGCGGGCCATGTT
AAGGGCGGTTTTTTCCTGTTTGGTCACTGATGCCTCCGTGTAAGGGGGATTTCTGTTCATGGGGGTAATG
ATACCGATGAAACGAGAGAGGATGCTCACGATACGGGTTACTGATGATGAACATGCCCGGTTACTGGAAC
GTTGTGAGGGTAAACAACTGGCGGTATGGATGCGGCGGGACCAGAGAAAAATCACTCAGGGTCAATGCCA
GCGCTTCGTTAATACAGATGTAGGTGTTCCACAGGGTAGCCAGCAGCATCCTGCGATGCAGATCCGGAAC
ATAATGGTGCAGGGCGCTGACTTCCGCGTTTCCAGACTTTACGAAACACGGAAACCGAAGACCATTCATG
TTGTTGCTCAGGTCGCAGACGTTTTGCAGCAGCAGTCGCTTCACGTTCGCTCGCGTATCGGTGATTCATT
CTGCTAACCAGTAAGGCAACCCCGCCAGCCTAGCCGGGTCCTCAACGACAGGAGCACGATCATGCGCACC
CGTGGCCAGGACCCAACGCTGCCCGAGATGCGCCGCGTGCGGCTGCTGGAGATGGCGGACGCGATGGATA
TGTTCTGCCAAGGGTTGGTTTGCGCATTCACAGTTCTCCGCAAGAATTGATTGGCTCCAATTCTTGGAGT
GGTGAATCCGTTAGCGAGGTGCCGCCGGCTTCCATTCAGGTCGAGGTGGCCCGGCTCCATGCACCGCGAC
GCAACGCGGGGAGGCAGACAAGGTATAGGGCGGCGCCTACAATCCATGCCAACCCGTTCCATGTGCTCGC
CGAGGCGGCATAAATCGCCGTGACGATCAGCGGTCCAATGATCGAAGTTAGGCTGGTAAGAGCCGCGAGC
GATCCTTGAAGCTGTCCCTGATGGTCGTCATCTACCTGCCTGGACAGCATGGCCTGCAACGCGGGCATCC
CGATGCCGCCGGAAGCGAGAAGAATCATAATGGGGAAGGCCATCCAGCCTCGCGTCGCGAACGCCAGCAA
GACGTAGCCCAGCGCGTCGGCCGCCATGCCGGCGATAATGGCCTGCTTCTCGCCGAAACGTTTGGTGGCG
GGACCAGTGACGAAGGCTTGAGCGAGGGCGTGCAAGATTCCGAATACCGCAAGCGACAGGCCGATCATCG
TCGCGCTCCAGCGAAAGCGGTCCTCGCCGAAAATGACCCAGAGCGCTGCCGGCACCTGTCCTACGAGTTG
CATGATAAAGAAGACAGTCATAAGTGCGGCGACGATAGTCATGCCCCGCGCCCACCGGAAGGAGCTGACT
GGGTTGAAGGCTCTCAAGGGCATCGGTCGAGATCCCGGTGCCTAATGAGTGAGCTAACTTACATTAATTG
CGTTGCGCTCACTGCCCGCTTTCCAGTCGGGAAACCTGTCGTGCCAGCTGCATTAATGAATCGGCCAACG
CGCGGGGAGAGGCGGTTTGCGTATTGGGCGCCAGGGTGGTTTTTCTTTTCACCAGTGAGACGGGCAACAG
CTGATTGCCCTTCACCGCCTGGCCCTGAGAGAGTTGCAGCAAGCGGTCCACGCTGGTTTGCCCCAGCAGG
CGAAAATCCTGTTTGATGGTGGTTAACGGCGGGATATAACATGAGCTGTCTTCGGTATCGTCGTATCCCA
CTACCGAGATATCCGCACCAACGCGCAGCCCGGACTCGGTAATGGCGCGCATTGCGCCCAGCGCCATCTG
ATCGTTGGCAACCAGCATCGCAGTGGGAACGATGCCCTCATTCAGCATTTGCATGGTTTGTTGAAAACCG
GACATGGCACTCCAGTCGCCTTCCCGTTCCGCTATCGGCTGAATTTGATTGCGAGTGAGATATTTATGCC
AGCCAGCCAGACGCAGACGCGCCGAGACAGAACTTAATGGGCCCGCTAACAGCGCGATTTGCTGGTGACC
CAATGCGACCAGATGCTCCACGCCCAGTCGCGTACCGTCTTCATGGGAGAAAATAATACTGTTGATGGGT
GTCTGGTCAGAGACATCAAGAAATAACGCCGGAACATTAGTGCAGGCAGCTTCCACAGCAATGGCATCCT
GGTCATCCAGCGGATAGTTAATGATCAGCCCACTGACGCGTTGCGCGAGAAGATTGTGCACCGCCGCTTT
ACAGGCTTCGACGCCGCTTCGTTCTACCATCGACACCACCACGCTGGCACCCAGTTGATCGGCGCGAGAT
TTAATCGCCGCGACAATTTGCGACGGCGCGTGCAGGGCCAGACTGGAGGTGGCAACGCCAATCAGCAACG
ACTGTTTGCCCGCCAGTTGTTGTGCCACGCGGTTGGGAATGTAATTCAGCTCCGCCATCGCCGCTTCCAC
TTTTTCCCGCGTTTTCGCAGAAACGTGGCTGGCCTGGTTCACCACGCGGGAAACGGTCTGATAAGAGACA
CCGGCATACTCTGCGACATCGTATAACGTTACTGGTTTCACATTCACCACCCTGAATTGACTCTCTTCCG
GGCGCTATCATGCCATACCGCGAAAGGTTTTGCGCCATTCGATGGTGTCCGGGATCTCGACGCTCTCCCT
TATGCGACTCCTGCATTAGGAAGCAGCCCAGTAGTAGGTTGAGGCCGTTGAGCACCGCCGCCGCAAGGAA
TGGTGCATGCAAGGAGATGGCGCCCAACAGTCCCCCGGCCACGGGGCCTGCCACCATACCCACGCCGAAA
CAAGCGCTCATGAGCCCGAAGTGGCGAGCCCGATCTTCCCCATCGGTGATGTCGGCGATATAGGCGCCAG
CAACCGCACCTGTGGCGCCGGTGATGCC
Features (pLannotate 1.2.2; 21 found; start..end, strand, type, name):
     50..68      +  promoter       T7 promoter: promoter for bacteriophage T7 RNA polymerase
     69..93      +  protein_bind   lac operator: The lac repressor binds to the lac operator to inhibit transcription in E. coli. This inhibition can be relieved by adding lactose or isopropyl-β-D-thiogalactopyranoside (IPTG). lac repressor encoded by lacI
    108..130     +  RBS            RBS: efficient ribosome binding site from bacteriophage T7 gene 10 (Olins and Rangwala, 1989)
    159..200     +  CDS            V5 tag: epitope tag from simian virus 5
    201..220     +  CDS            TEV site (fragment): tobacco etch virus (TEV) protease recognition and cleavage site
    237..734     +  CDS            TLN2 (fragment): TLN2_HUMAN - Also known as KIAA0320. Experimental evidence at protein level: Swiss-Prot protein existence level 1. As a major component of focal adhesion plaques that links integrin to the actin cytoskeleton, may play an important role in cell adhesion. Recruits PIP5K1C to focal adhesion plaques and strongly activates its kinase activity (By similarity). From Homo sapiens (Human).
    757..806     +  CDS            SET1 (fragment): solubility-enhancement tag derived from T7 phage gene 10B
    814..861     +  terminator     T7 terminator: transcription terminator for bacteriophage T7 RNA polymerase
    884..988     -  CDS            TcR (fragment): tetracycline efflux protein; tet; confers resistance to tetracycline
   1045..1068    -  promoter       tet promoter (fragment): E. coli promoter for tetracycline efflux protein gene
   1185..1289    +  promoter       AmpR promoter: bla
   1290..2150    +  CDS            AmpR: β-lactamase; bla; confers resistance to ampicillin, carbenicillin, and related antibiotics
   2321..2909    +  rep_origin     ori: high-copy-number ColE1/pMB1/pBR322/pUC origin of replication
   3095..3234    -  misc_feature   bom: basis of mobility region from pBR322
   3336..3527    -  CDS            rop: Rop protein, which maintains plasmids at low copy number; rop
   3544..3924    +  CDS            YPB1_ECOLX: Protein predicted: Swiss-Prot protein existence level 4. From Escherichia coli.
   4166..4790    -  CDS            TcR (fragment): tetracycline efflux protein; tet; confers resistance to tetracycline
   4805..4826    -  protein_bind   CAP binding site: CAP binding activates transcription in the presence of cAMP. E. coli catabolite activator protein
   4839..5921    -  CDS            lacI: lac repressor; lacI; The lac repressor binds to the lac operator to inhibit transcription in E. coli. This inhibition can be relieved by adding lactose or isopropyl-β-D-thiogalactopyranoside (IPTG).
   5922..5999    -  promoter       lacI promoter: lacI
   6007..28      -  CDS            TcR (fragment) (across the origin): tetracycline efflux protein; tet; confers resistance to tetracycline
