[The description below was written by a language model from this plasmid's Addgene catalogue record and pLannotate feature annotations shown in this document.]
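Description:
mTalin2_R9 is a bacterial expression plasmid built on the pET151TOPO backbone for producing the R9 rod domain of mouse talin2 (Tln2), a five-helix bundle, as a recombinant protein in E. coli. The sequenced plasmid is 6,258 nt. It replicates from a ColE1/pMB1-type origin and carries the pBR322-derived bom region and the rop gene; the catalogue lists it as high copy. Selection is by ampicillin through the β-lactamase gene and its own promoter. Several short tetracycline-resistance fragments in the annotation are non-functional remnants of the pBR322 lineage.

Expression is driven by a T7 promoter followed directly by a lac operator and the T7 gene 10 ribosome binding site, with a T7 terminator downstream. The plasmid also encodes lacI, so transcription stays repressed until IPTG is added, and a host that supplies T7 RNA polymerase is required. The catalogue records an N-terminal His tag provided by the backbone. The feature table does not call this tag, but it does annotate a V5 epitope and a TEV protease site immediately upstream of the insert, an arrangement that allows affinity purification, detection, and removal of the tags by cleavage. The talin2 segment is annotated over about 500 bp, against a catalogue insert size of 600 bp. The annotation tool matched it to the human TLN2 entry, whereas the catalogue gives the species as mouse. A short match to a T7 gene 10B solubility tag lies after the insert and appears to be backbone sequence, not part of the product. The record supports its use for making isolated talin2 R9 domain; specific downstream applications are not stated.
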