Addgene plasmid #111042: mTalin2_R9
Purpose: Plasmid expresses the talin2 rod domain R9 a 5 helix bundle.
Depositing lab: Ben Goult. Depositing organization: London and South East University Group (LASE). Publication: The tale of two talins - two isoforms to fine-tune integrin signalling. Gough RE, Goult BT. FEBS Lett. 2018 May 3. doi: 10.1002/1873-3468.13081. PubMed 29723415.
Backbone
  Vector backbone: pET151TOPO
  Backbone size w/o insert (bp): 5362
  Vector type: Bacterial Expression
Growth in bacteria
  Bacterial resistance: Ampicillin, 100 μg/mL
  Growth temperature: 37°C
  Growth strain: DH5alpha
  Copy number: High Copy
Gene/Insert
  Gene/Insert name: TLN2
  Species: M. musculus (mouse)
  Insert size (bp): 600
  Entrez Gene: Tln2 (a.k.a. 5730421P04Rik, mKIAA0320)
  Promoter: T7
  Tag / fusion protein: His Tag (N terminal on backbone)
  Cloning method: Unknown
Terms and licenses: Academic/Nonprofit Terms; Industry Terms: Not Available to Industry
How to cite: mTalin2_R9 was a gift from Ben Goult (Addgene plasmid # 111042 ; http://n2t.net/addgene:111042 ; RRID:Addgene_111042)
